Addgene plasmid #57382: mEos2-Golgi-7
Purpose: Localization: Golgi Complex, Excitation: 505 / 569, Emission: 516 / 581
Depositing lab: Michael Davidson. Depositing organization: Florida State University, Tallahassee. Publication: A bright and photostable photoconvertible fluorescent protein. McKinney SA, Murphy CS, Hazelwood KL, Davidson MW, Looger LL. Nat Methods. 2009 Feb . 6(2):131-3. 10.1038/nmeth.1296 PubMed 19169260.
Backbone
  Vector backbone: mEos2
  Backbone size w/o insert (bp): 4750
  Vector type: Mammalian Expression
  Selectable markers: Neomycin (select with G418)
Growth in bacteria
  Bacterial resistance: Kanamycin, 50 μg/mL
  Growth temperature: 37°C
  Growth strain: DH5alpha
  Copy number: High Copy
Gene/Insert
  Gene/Insert name: Golgi (alt name: NM_001497.3)
  Species: H. sapiens (human)
  Mutation: aa 1-82 of NM_001497.3
  Entrez Gene: B4GALT1 (a.k.a. B4GAL-T1, CDG2D, CLDLFIB, GGTB2, GT1, GTB, beta4Gal-T1)
  Promoter: CMV
  Tag / fusion protein: mEos2
  Cloning method: Unknown
  Sequencing primers: 5′ CMV-F; 3′ SV40pA-R
Terms and licenses: Academic/Nonprofit Terms; Industry Terms
Depositor comments: . Excitation = 505 / 569; Emission = 516 / 581
How to cite: mEos2-Golgi-7 was a gift from Michael Davidson (Addgene plasmid # 57382 ; http://n2t.net/addgene:57382 ; RRID:Addgene_57382)
