[The description below was written by a language model from this plasmid's Addgene catalogue record.]
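Description:
mEos2-Golgi-7 is a mammalian expression plasmid built on an mEos2 fluorescent-protein backbone (about 4.75 kb without the insert) and designed to label the Golgi complex in living cells. It is maintained in E. coli as a high-copy plasmid under kanamycin selection, and it carries a neomycin marker so that transfected mammalian cells can be selected with G418. The record does not list the origin of replication or give a feature table, so the detailed layout of the backbone elements is not documented here. The listed sequencing primers point to a CMV promoter upstream of the cassette and an SV40 polyadenylation signal downstream.

The insert is a fragment of human B4GALT1 (beta-1,4-galactosyltransferase 1) encoding amino acids 1–82, expressed from the CMV promoter as a fusion with mEos2. This N-terminal region of the enzyme is widely used as a Golgi-targeting sequence, since it includes the membrane anchor that retains the protein in the Golgi, so the attached fluorescent protein accumulates at that organelle. The record does not state the orientation of the fusion or the linker explicitly; the "7" in the name may refer to linker length, but this is not confirmed.

mEos2 is a monomeric green-to-red photoconvertible fluorescent protein. The recorded spectra are excitation/emission of 505/516 nm for the green form and 569/581 nm for the red form after photoconversion. The construct therefore serves as a Golgi localization marker, and its photoconvertible tag makes it suitable for applications such as optical highlighting and tracking of Golgi-associated protein pools or super-resolution localization imaging.
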