>Addgene plasmid #57382 | mEos2-Golgi-7 | depositor partial sequence | sequence record 88516 | insert sequence
GAGCTGGTTTAGTGAACGTCAGATCCGCTAGCATGAGGCTTCGGGAGCCGCTCCTGAGCGGCAGCGCCGC
GATGCCAGGCGCGTCCCTACAGCGGGCCTGCCGCCTGCTCGTGGCCGTCTGCGCTCTGCACCTTGGCGTC
ACCCTCGTTTACTACCTGGCTGGCCGCGACCTGAGCCGCCTGCCCCAACTGGTCGGAGTCTCCACACCGC
TGCAGGGCGGCTCGAACAGTGCCGCCGCCATCGGGCAGTCCTCCGGGGAGCTCCGGACCGGAGGGGCCAA
GGATCCACCGGTCGCCACCATGAGTGCGATTAAGCCAGACATGAAGATCAAACTCCGTATGGAAGGCAAC
GTAAACGGGCACCACTTTGTGATCGACGGAGATGGTACAGGCAAGCCTTTTGAGGGAAAACAGAGTATGG
ATCTTGAAGTCAAAGAGGGCGGACCTCTGCCTTTTGCCTTTGATATCCTGACCACTGCATTCCATTACGG
CAACAGGGTATTCGCCAAATATCCAGACAACATACAAGACTATTTTAAGCAGTCGTTTCCTAAGGGGTAT
TCGTGGGAACGAAGCTTGACTTTCGAAGACGGGGGCATTTGCATTGCCAGAAACGACATAACAATGGAAG
GGGACACTTTCTATAATAAAGTTCGATTTTATGGTACCAACTTTCCCGCCAATGGTCCAGTTATGCAGAA
GAAGACGCTGAAATGGGAGCCCTCCACTGAGAAAATGTATGTGCGTGATGGAGTGCTGACGGGTGATATT
CATATGGCTTTGTTGCTTGAAGGAAATGCCCATTACCGATGTGACTTCAGAACTACTTACAAAGCTAAGG
AGAAGGGTGTCAAGTTACCAGGCTACCACTTTGTGGACCACTGCATTGAGATTTTAAGCCATGACAAAGA
TTACAACAAGGTTAAGCTGTATGAGCATGCTGTTGCTCATTCTGGATTGCCTGACAATGCCAGACGATAA
GCGGCCGCGACTCTAGATCATAATCAGCCATACCACATTTGTAGAGGTTTTACTTGCTTTAAAAA
