>Addgene plasmid #57382 | mEos2-Golgi-7 | addgene partial sequence | sequence record 106744 | CMV-F 5'-CGCAAATGGGCGGTAGGCGTG-3'
AGCAGAGCTGGTTTAGTGACCGTCAGATCCGCTAGCATGAGGCTTCGGGAGCCGCTCCTGAGCGGCAGCG
CCGCGATGCCAGGCGCGTCCCTACAGCGGGCCTGCCGCCTGCTCGTGGCCGTCTGCGCTCTGCACCTTGG
CGTCACCCTCGTTTACTACCTGGCTGGCCGCGACCTGAGCCGCCTGCCCCAACTGGTCGGAGTCTCCACA
CCGCTGCAGGGCGGCTCGAACAGTGCCGCCGCCATCGGGCAGTCCTCCGGGGAGCTCCGGACCGGAGGGG
CCAAGGATCCACCGGTCGCCACCATGAGTGCGATTAAGCCAGACATGAAGATCAAACTCCGTATGGAAGG
CAACGTAAACGGGCACCACTTTGTGATCGACGGAGATGGTACAGGCAAGCCTTTTGAGGGAAAACAGAGT
ATGGATCTTGAAGTCAAAGAGGGCGGACCTCTGCCTTTTGCCTTTGATATCCTGACCACTGCATTCCATT
ACGGCAACAGGGTATTCGCCAAATATCCAGACAACATACAAGACTATTTTAAGCAGTCGTTTCCTAAGGG
GTATTCGTGGGAACGAAGCTTGACTTTCGAAGACGGGGGCATTTGCATTGCCAGAAACGACATAACAATG
GAAGGGGACACTTTCTATAATAAAGTTCGATTTTATGGTACCAACTTTCCCGCCAATGGTCCAGTTATGC
AGAAGAAGACGCTGAAATGGGAGCCCTCCACTGAGAAAATGTATGTGCGTGATGGAGTGCTGACGGGTGA
TATTCATATGGCTTTGTTGCTTGAAGGAAATGCCCATTACCGATGTGACTTCAGAACTACTTACAAAGCT
AAGGAGAAGGGTGTCAAGTTACCAGGCTACCACTTTGTGGACCACTGCATT
